>Addgene plasmid #103212 | LSB-hsa-miR-1306-3p | depositor full sequence | sequence record 195473 | Full Sequence
AATTGAGGGGATAACGCAGGAAAGAACATGTGAGCAAAAGGCCAGCAAAAGGCCAGGAACCGTAAAAAGG
CCGCGTTGCTGGCGTTTTTCCATAGGCTCCGCCCCCCTGACGAGCATCACAAAAATCGACGCTCAAGTCA
GAGGTGGCGAAACCCGACAGGACTATAAAGATACCAGGCGTTTCCCCCTGGAAGCTCCCTCGTGCGCTCT
CCTGTTCCGACCCTGCCGCTTACCGGATACCTGTCCGCCTTTCTCCCTTCGGGAAGCGTGGCGCTTTCTC
ATAGCTCACGCTGTAGGTATCTCAGTTCGGTGTAGGTCGTTCGCTCCAAGCTGGGCTGTGTGCACGAACC
CCCCGTTCAGCCCGACCGCTGCGCCTTATCCGGTAACTATCGTCTTGAGTCCAACCCGGTAAGACACGAC
TTATCGCCACTGGCAGCAGCCACTGGTAACAGGATTAGCAGAGCGAGGTATGTAGGCGGTGCTACAGAGT
TCTTGAAGTGGTGGCCTAACTACGGCTACACTAGAAGAACAGTATTTGGTATCTGCGCTCTGCTGAAGCC
AGTTACCTTCGGAAAAAGAGTTGGTAGCTCTTGATCCGGCAAACAAACCACCGCTGGTAGCGGTGGTTTT
TTTGTTTGCAAGCAGCAGATTACGCGCAGAAAAAAAGGATCTCAAGAAGATCCTTTGATCTTTTCTACGG
GGTCTGACGCTCAGTGGAACGAAAACTCACGTTAAGGGATTTTGGTCATGAGATTATCAAAAAGGATCTT
CACCTAGATCCTTTTAAATTAAAAATGAAGTTTTAAATCAATCTAAAGTATATATGAGTAAACTTGGTCT
GACAGTTACCAATGCTTAATCAGTGAGGCACCTATCTCAGCGATCTGTCTATTTCGTTCATCCATAGTTG
CCTGACTCCCCGTCGTGTAGATAACTACGATACGGGAGGGCTTACCATCTGGCCCCAGTGCTGCAATGAT
ACCGCGAGAACCACGCTCACCGGCTCCAGATTTATCAGCAATAAACCAGCCAGCCGGAAGGGCCGAGCGC
AGAAGTGGTCCTGCAACTTTATCCGCCTCCATCCAGTCTATTAATTGTTGCCGGGAAGCTAGAGTAAGTA
GTTCGCCAGTTAATAGTTTGCGCAACGTTGTTGCCATTGCTACAGGCATCGTGGTGTCACGCTCGTCGTT
TGGTATGGCTTCATTCAGCTCCGGTTCCCAACGATCAAGGCGAGTTACATGATCCCCCATGTTGTGCAAA
AAAGCGGTTAGCTCCTTCGGTCCTCCGATCGTTGTCAGAAGTAAGTTGGCCGCAGTGTTATCACTCATGG
TTATGGCAGCACTGCATAATTCTCTTACTGTCATGCCATCCGTAAGATGCTTTTCTGTGACTGGTGAGTA
CTCAACCAAGTCATTCTGAGAATAGTGTATGCGGCGACCGAGTTGCTCTTGCCCGGCGTCAATACGGGAT
AATACCGCGCCACATAGCAGAACTTTAAAAGTGCTCATCATTGGAAAACGTTCTTCGGGGCGAAAACTCT
CAAGGATCTTACCGCTGTTGAGATCCAGTTCGATGTAACCCACTCGTGCACCCAACTGATCTTCAGCATC
TTTTACTTTCACCAGCGTTTCTGGGTGAGCAAAAACAGGAAGGCAAAATGCCGCAAAAAAGGGAATAAGG
GCGACACGGAAATGTTGAATACTCATACTCTTCCTTTTTCAATATTATTGAAGCATTTATCAGGGTTATT
GTCTCATGAGCGGATACATATTTGAATGTAGCTCCGAATTTCTCGAGGGCTTGTCGACGACGGCGGTCTC
CGTCGTCAGGATCATGAATTCGACCCGCCTGCCACCATGACCGAGTACAAGCCCACGGTGCGCCTCGCCA
CCCGCGACGACGTCCCCCGGGCCGTACGCACCCTCGCCGCCGCGTTCGCCGACTACCCCGCCACGCGCCA
CACCGTCGACCCGGACCGCCACATCGAGCGGGTCACCGAGCTGCAAGAACTCTTCCTCACGCGCGTCGGG
CTCGACATCGGCAAGGTGTGGGTCGCGGACGACGGCGCCGCGGTGGCGGTCTGGACCACGCCGGAGAGCG
TCGAAGCGGGGGCGGTGTTCGCCGAGATCGGCCCGCGCATGGCCGAGTTGAGCGGTTCCCGGCTGGCCGC
GCAGCAACAGATGGAAGGCCTCCTGGCGCCGCACCGGCCCAAGGAGCCCGCGTGGTTCCTGGCCACCGTC
GGCGTCTCGCCCGACCACCAGGGCAAGGGTCTGGGCAGCGCCGTCGTGCTCCCCGGAGTGGAGGCGGCCG
AGCGCGCCGGGGTGCCCGCCTTCCTGGAGACATCCGCGCCCCGCAACCTCCCCTTCTACGAGCGGCTCGG
CTTCACCGTCACCGCCGACGTCGAGGTGCCCGAAGGACCGCGCACCTGGTGCATGACCCGCAAGCCCGGT
GCCTGATACGCGTGAATTCACTCCTCAGGTGCAGGCTGCCTATCAGAAGGTGGTGGCTGGTGTGGCCAAT
GCCCTGGCTCACAAATACCACTGAGATCTTTTTCCCTCTGCCAAAAATTATGGGGACATCATGAAGCCCC
TTGAGCATCTGACTTCTGGCTAATAAAGGAAATTTATTTTCATTGCAATAGTGTGTTGGAATTTTTTGTG
TCTCTCACTCGGAAGGACATATGGGAGGGCAAATCATTTAAAACATCAGAATGAGTATTTGGTTTAGAGT
TTGGCAACATATGCCCATATGCTGGCTGCCATGAACAAAGGTTGGCTATAAAGAGGTCATCAGTATATGA
AACAGCCCCCTGCTGTCCATTCCTTATTCCATAGAAAAGCCTTGACTTGAGGTTAGATTTTTTTTATATT
TTGTTTTGTGTTATTTTTTTCTTTAACATCCCTAAAATTTTCCTTACATGTTTTACTAGCCAGATTTTTC
CTCCTCTCCTGACTACTCCCAGTCATAGCTGTCCCTCTTCTCTTATGGAGATCCCTCGACCTGCAGCCCA
AGCTTGAATTCTCTAGAATTACCCTGTTATCCCTATGCTTGGTTTACCGAGCTCTTATTGGTTTTCAAAC
TTCATTGACTGTGCCCAACGCGCCTGGGAGCTCACGGGGACAGCCCCCCCCCAAAGCCCCCAGGGATGTA
ATTACGTCCCTCCCCCGCTAGGGGGCAGCAGCGAGCCGCCCGGGGCTCCGCTCCGGTCCGGCGCTCCCCC
CGCATCCCCGAGCCGGCAGCGTGCGGGGACAGCCCGGGCACGGGGAAGGTGGCACGGGATCGCTTTCCTC
TGAACGCTTCTCGCTGCTCTTTGAGCCTGCAGACACCTGGGGGGATACGGGGAAAAAGCTAGGCTGAAAG
ACCGGTTCTTAGAATGACACGCGCCTGGGAGCTCACGGGGACAGCCCCCCCCCAAAGCCCCCAGGGATGT
AATTACGTCCCTCCCCCGCTAGGGGGCAGCAGCGAGCCGCCCGGGGCTCCGCTCCGGTCCGGCGCTCCCC
CCGCATCCCCGAGCCGGCAGCGTGCGGGGACAGCCCGGGCACGGGGAAGGTGGCACGGGATCGCTTTCCT
CTGAACGCTTCTCGCTGCTCTTTGAGCCTGCAGACACCTGGGGGGATACGGGGAAAAAGCTAACTTCTGA
GACGACAACTTTGTATAGAAAAGTTGGCTCCGAATTCGCCCTTGACAGCAGAGATCCAGTTTGGTTAATT
AATTGGCTCCGGTGCCCGTCAGTGGGCAGAGCGCACATCGCCCACAGTCCCCGAGAAGTTGTGGGGAGGG
GTCGGCAATTGAACCGGTGCCTAGAGAAGGTGGCGCGGGGTAAACTGGGAAAGTGATGTCGTGTACTGGC
TCCGCCTTTTTCCCGAGGGTGGGGGAGAACCGTATATAAGTGCAGTAGTCGCCGTGAACGTTCTTTTTCG
CAACGGGTTTGCCGCCAGAACACAGGTAAGTGCCGTGTGTGGTTCCCGCGGGCCTGGCCTCTTTACGGGT
TATGGCCCTTGCGTGCCTTGAATTACTTCCACCTGGCTGCAGTACGTGATTCTTGATCCCGAGCTTCGGG
TTGGAAGTGGGTGGGAGAGTTCGAGGCCTTGCGCTTAAGGAGCCCCTTCGCCTCGTGCTTGAGTTGAGGC
CTGGCCTGGGCGCTGGGGCCGCCGCGTGCGAATCTGGTGGCACCTTCGCGCCTGTCTCGCTGCTTTCGAT
AAGTCTCTAGCCATTTAAAATTTTTGATGACCTGCTGCGACGCTTTTTTTCTGGCAAGATAGTCTTGTAA
ATGCGGGCCAAGATCTGCACACTGGTATTTCGGTTTTTGGGGCCGCGGGCGGCGACGGGGCCCGTGCGTC
CCAGCGCACATGTTCGGCGAGGCGGGGCCTGCGAGCGCGGCCACCGAGAATCGGACGGGGGTAGTCTCAA
GCTGGCCGGCCTGCTCTGGTGCCTGGCCTCGCGCCGCCGTGTATCGCCCCGCCCTGGGCGGCAAGGCTGG
CCCGGTCGGCACCAGTTGCGTGAGCGGAAAGATGGCCGCTTCCCGGCCCTGCTGCAGGGAGCTCAAAATG
GAGGACGCGGCGCTCGGGAGAGCGGGCGGGTGAGTCACCCACACAAAGGAAAAGGGCCTTTCCGTCCTCA
GCCGTCGCTTCATGTGACTCCACGGAGTACCGGGCGCCGTCCAGGCACCTCGATTAGTTCTCGAGCTTTT
GGAGTACGTCGTCTTTAGGTTGGGGGGAGGGGTTTTATGCGATGGAGTTTCCCCACACTGAGTGGGTGGA
GACTGAAGTTAGGCCAGCTTGGCACTTGATGTAATTCTCCTTGGAATTTGCCCTTTTTGAGTTTGGATCT
TGGTTCATTCTCAAGCCTCAGACAGTGGTTCAAAGTTTTTTTCTTCCATTTCAGGTGTCGTGAGAAGGGC
GAATTCGACCCAAGTTTGTACAAAAAAGCAGGCTGGATCCAGGTGCCACCATGGTGAGCGAGCTGATTAA
GGAGAACATGCACATGAAGCTGTACATGGAGGGCACCGTGAACAACCACCACTTCAAGTGCACATCCGAG
GGCGAAGGCAAGCCCTACGAGGGCACCCAGACCATGAGAATCAAGGCGGTCGAGGGCGGCCCTCTCCCCT
TCGCCTTCGACATCCTGGCTACCAGCTTCATGTACGGCAGCAAAACCTTCATCAACCACACCCAGGGCAT
CCCCGACTTCTTTAAGCAGTCCTTCCCCGAGGGCTTCACATGGGAGAGAGTCACCACATACGAAGATGGG
GGCGTGCTGACCGCTACCCAGGACACCAGCCTCCAGGACGGCTGCCTCATCTACAACGTCAAGATCAGAG
GGGTGAACTTCCCATCCAACGGCCCTGTGATGCAGAAGAAAACACTCGGCTGGGAGGCCTCCACCGAGAC
ACTGTACCCCGCTGACGGCGGCCTGGAAGGCAGAGCCGACATGGCCCTGAAGCTCGTGGGCGGGGGCCAC
CTGATCTGCAACCTTAAGACCACATACAGATCCAAGAAACCCGCTAAGAACCTCAAGATGCCCGGCGTCT
ACTATGTGGACAGGAGACTGGAAAGAATCAAGGAGGCCGACAAAGAGACATACGTCGAGCAGCACGAGGT
GGCTGTGGCCAGATACTGCGACCTCCCTAGCAAACTGGGGCACAAACTTAATTGAGAATTCTACCACCCA
GCTTTCTTGTACAAAGTGGTACGTCTCAAGACCAGAGGTCTCTGCTTAACTGGCTCACCACCAGAGCCAA
CGTCACCACCAGAGCCAACGTCACCACCAGAGCCAACGTCACCACCAGAGCCAACGTCAACCAGAAGAGA
CCTGTGCTTCACTCCTCAGGTGCAGGCTGCCTATCAGAAGGTGGTGGCTGGTGTGGCCAATGCCCTGGCT
CACAAATACCACTGAGATCTTTTTCCCTCTGCCAAAAATTATGGGGACATCATGAAGCCCCTTGAGCATC
TGACTTCTGGCTAATAAAGGAAATTTATTTTCATTGCAATAGTGTGTTGGAATTTTTTGTGTCTCTCACT
CGGAAGGACATATGGGAGGGCAAATCATTTAAAACATCAGAATGAGTATTTGGTTTAGAGTTTGGCAACA
TATGCCCATATGCTGGCTGCCATGAACAAAGGTTGGCTATAAAGAGGTCATCAGTATATGAAACAGCCCC
CTGCTGTCCATTCCTTATTCCATAGAAAAGCCTTGACTTGAGGTTAGATTTTTTTTATATTTTGTTTTGT
GTTATTTTTTTCTTTAACATCCCTAAAATTTTCCTTACATGTTTTACTAGCCAGATTTTTCCTCCTCTCC
TGACTACTCCCAGTCATAGCTGTCCCTCTTCTCTTATGGAGATCCCGAGCGGTGCGTTTTTATGCTTGTA
GTATTGTATAATGTTTTTAAGATCCAAGCTTCTGACCTCTTCTCTTCCTCCCACAGGGCCTCGAGACAAT
TGCATCGATGGTACCAGTGAAAGTCTGCAATGAATTCGAGTTGGCGCGCCTGTCATTCTAAATCTCTCTT
TCAGCCTAAAGCTTTTTCCCCGTATCCCCCCAGGTGTCTGCAGGCTCAAAGAGCAGCGAGAAGCGTTCAG
AGGAAAGCGATCCCGTGCCACCTTCCCCGTGCCCGGGCTGTCCCCGCACGCTGCCGGCTCGGGGATGCGG
GGGGAGCGCCGGACCGGAGCGGAGCCCCGGGCGGCTCGCTGCTGCCCCCTAGCGGGGGAGGGACGTAATT
ACATCCCTGGGGGCTTTGGGAGGGGGCTGTCCCCGTGAGCTCCCAGGCGCGCCTGTCATTCTAAATCTCT
CTTTCAGCCTAAAGCTTTTTCCCCGTATCCCCCCAGGTGTCTGCAGGCTCAAAGAGCAGCGAGAAGCGTT
CAGAGGAAAGCGATCCCGTGCCACCTTCCCCGTGCCCGGGCTGTCCCCGCACGCTGCCGGCTCGGGGATG
CGGGGGGAGCGCCGGACCGGAGCGGAGCCCCGGGCGGCTCGCTGCTGCCCCCTAGCGGGGGAGGGACGTA
ATTACATCCCTGGGGGCTTTGGGGGGGGGCTGTCCCCGTGAGCTCCCAGGCGCGCCAACTCGGTACCGTA
TCGATGTCGACGTTAACGCTAGTGATATCAACTTTGTATAGAAAAGTTGGCTCCGAATTCGCCCTTGACA
GCAGAGATCCAGTTTGGTTAATTAATTGGCTCCGGTGCCCGTCAGTGGGCAGAGCGCACATCGCCCACAG
TCCCCGAGAAGTTGTGGGGAGGGGTCGGCAATTGAACCGGTGCCTAGAGAAGGTGGCGCGGGGTAAACTG
GGAAAGTGATGTCGTGTACTGGCTCCGCCTTTTTCCCGAGGGTGGGGGAGAACCGTATATAAGTGCAGTA
GTCGCCGTGAACGTTCTTTTTCGCAACGGGTTTGCCGCCAGAACACAGGTAAGTGCCGTGTGTGGTTCCC
GCGGGCCTGGCCTCTTTACGGGTTATGGCCCTTGCGTGCCTTGAATTACTTCCACCTGGCTGCAGTACGT
GATTCTTGATCCCGAGCTTCGGGTTGGAAGTGGGTGGGAGAGTTCGAGGCCTTGCGCTTAAGGAGCCCCT
TCGCCTCGTGCTTGAGTTGAGGCCTGGCCTGGGCGCTGGGGCCGCCGCGTGCGAATCTGGTGGCACCTTC
GCGCCTGTCTCGCTGCTTTCGATAAGTCTCTAGCCATTTAAAATTTTTGATGACCTGCTGCGACGCTTTT
TTTCTGGCAAGATAGTCTTGTAAATGCGGGCCAAGATCTGCACACTGGTATTTCGGTTTTTGGGGCCGCG
GGCGGCGACGGGGCCCGTGCGTCCCAGCGCACATGTTCGGCGAGGCGGGGCCTGCGAGCGCGGCCACCGA
GAATCGGACGGGGGTAGTCTCAAGCTGGCCGGCCTGCTCTGGTGCCTGGCCTCGCGCCGCCGTGTATCGC
CCCGCCCTGGGCGGCAAGGCTGGCCCGGTCGGCACCAGTTGCGTGAGCGGAAAGATGGCCGCTTCCCGGC
CCTGCTGCAGGGAGCTCAAAATGGAGGACGCGGCGCTCGGGAGAGCGGGCGGGTGAGTCACCCACACAAA
GGAAAAGGGCCTTTCCGTCCTCAGCCGTCGCTTCATGTGACTCCACGGAGTACCGGGCGCCGTCCAGGCA
CCTCGATTAGTTCTCGAGCTTTTGGAGTACGTCGTCTTTAGGTTGGGGGGAGGGGTTTTATGCGATGGAG
TTTCCCCACACTGAGTGGGTGGAGACTGAAGTTAGGCCAGCTTGGCACTTGATGTAATTCTCCTTGGAAT
TTGCCCTTTTTGAGTTTGGATCTTGGTTCATTCTCAAGCCTCAGACAGTGGTTCAAAGTTTTTTTCTTCC
ATTTCAGGTGTCGTGAGAAGGGCGAATTCGACCCAAGTTTGTACAAAAAAGCAGGCTCGCCACCATGGTG
AGCAAGGGCGAGGAGCTGTTCACCGGGGTGGTGCCCATCCTGGTCGAGCTGGACGGCGACGTAAACGGCC
ACAAGTTCAGCGTGAGGGGCGAGGGCGAGGGCGATGCCACCAACGGCAAGCTGACCCTGAAGTTCATCTG
CACCACCGGCAAGCTGCCCGTGCCCTGGCCCACCCTCGTGACCACCCTGAGCCACGGCGTGCAGTGCTTC
GCCCGCTACCCCGACCACATGAAGCAGCACGACTTCTTCAAGTCCGCCATGCCCGAAGGCTACGTCCAGG
AGCGCACCATCTTCTTCAAGGACGACGGCACCTACAAGACCCGCGCCGAGGTGAAGTTCGAGGGCGACAC
CCTAGTGAACCGCATCGAGCTGAAGGGCGTCGACTTCAAGGAGGACGGCAACATCCTGGGGCACAAGCTG
GAGTACAACTTCAACAGCCACAACATCTATATCATGGCCGTCAAGCAGAAGAACGGCATCAAGGTGAACT
TCAAGATCCGCCACAACGTGGAGGACGGCAGCGTGCAGCTCGCCGACCACTACCAGCAGAACACCCCCAT
CGGCGACGGCCCCGTGCTGCTGCCCGACAGCCACTACCTGAGCACCCAGTCCGTGCTGAGCAAAGACCCC
AACGAGAAGCGCGATCACATGGTCCTGCTGGAGTTCCGCACCGCCGCCGGGATCACTCTCGGCATGGACG
AGCTGTACAAGTAATACCACCCAGCTTTCTTGTACAAAGTGGTACGCGTGAATTCACTCCTCAGGTGCAG
GCTGCCTATCAGAAGGTGGTGGCTGGTGTGGCCAATGCCCTGGCTCACAAATACCACTGAGATCTTTTTC
CCTCTGCCAAAAATTATGGGGACATCATGAAGCCCCTTGAGCATCTGACTTCTGGCTAATAAAGGAAATT
TATTTTCATTGCAATAGTGTGTTGGAATTTTTTGTGTCTCTCACTCGGAAGGACATATGGGAGGGCAAAT
CATTTAAAACATCAGAATGAGTATTTGGTTTAGAGTTTGGCAACATATGCCCATATGCTGGCTGCCATGA
ACAAAGGTTGGCTATAAAGAGGTCATCAGTATATGAAACAGCCCCCTGCTGTCCATTCCTTATTCCATAG
AAAAGCCTTGACTTGAGGTTAGATTTTTTTTATATTTTGTTTTGTGTTATTTTTTTCTTTAACATCCCTA
AAATTTTCCTTACATGTTTTACTAGCCAGATTTTTCCTCCTCTCCTGACTACTCCCAGTCATAGCTGTCC
CTCTTCTCTTATGGAGATCCCTCGACCTGCAGCCCAAGCTTGGCGTAATCATGGTCATAGCTGTTTCCTG
TGTGAAATTGTTATCCGCTCACAATTCCACACAACATACGAGCCGGAAGCATAAAGTGTAAAGCCTGGGG
TGCCTAATGAGTGAGCTAACTCACATTAATTGCGTTGCGCTCACTGCCCGCTTTCCAGTCGGGAAACCTG
TCGTGCCAGCGGATCGACAGTACTAAGCTTGGTCTAATACCCAATCTCTCGTCTTATCCAGATGTTTTAT
ACGCCTCTGGCCCGTGTCTCAAAATCTCTGATGTTACATTGCACAAGATAAAATAATATCATCATGAACA
ATAAAACTGTCTGCTTACATAAACAGTAATACAAGGGGTGTTATGAGCCATATTCAACGGGAAACGTCGA
GGCCGCGATTAAATTCCAACATGGATGCTGATTTATATGGGTATAAATGGGCTCGCGATAATGTCGGGCA
ATCAGGTGCGACAATCTATCGCTTGTATGGGAAGCCCGATGCGCCAGAGTTGTTTCTGAAACATGGCAAA
GGTAGCGTTGCCAATGATGTTACAGATGAGATGGTCAGACTAAACTGGCTGACGGAATTTATGCCTCTTC
CGACCATCAAGCATTTTATCCGTACTCCTGATGATGCATGGTTACTCACCACTGCGATCCCCGGAAAAAC
AGCATTCCAGGTATTAGAAGAATATCCTGATTCAGGTGAAAATATTGTTGATGCGCTGGCAGTGTTCCTG
CGCCGGTTGCATTCGATTCCTGTTTGTAATTGTCCTTTTAACAGCGATCGCGTATTTCGTCTCGCTCAGG
CGCAATCACGAATGAATAACGGTTTGGTTGATGCGAGTGATTTTGATGACGAGCGTAATGGCTGGCCTGT
TGAACAAGTCTGGAAAGAAATGCATAAACTTTTGCCATTCTCACCGGATTCAGTCGTCACTCATGGTGAT
TTCTCACTTGATAACCTTATTTTTGACGAGGGGAAATTAATAGGTTGTATTGATGTTGGACGAGTCGGAA
TCGCAGACCGATACCAGGATCTTGCCATCCTATGGAACTGCCTCGGTGAGTTTTCTCCTTCATTACAGAA
ACGGCTTTTTCAAAAATATGGTATTGATAATCCTGATATGAATAAATTGCAGTTTCATTTGATGCTCGAT
GAGTTTTTCTAATCAGAATTGGTTAATTGGTTGTAACACTGGCAGAGCATTACGCTGACTTGACGGGACG
GCGCAAGCTCATGACCAAAATCCCTTAACGTGAGTTACGCGTCGTTCCACTGAGCGTCAGAGGTATCACT
AGTATTACAGAGGTAAGTTATAACAGTCGCCTAACCC
Features (pLannotate 1.2.2; 28 found; start..end, strand, type, name):
     87..675     -  rep_origin     ori: high-copy-number ColE1/pMB1/pBR322/pUC origin of replication
    846..1706    -  CDS            AmpR: β-lactamase; bla; confers resistance to ampicillin, carbenicillin, and related antibiotics
   1707..1778    -  promoter       AmpR promoter: bla
   1857..2456    +  CDS            PuroR: puromycin N-acetyltransferase; pac from Streptomyces alboniger; confers resistance to puromycin
   2461..2541    +  CDS            HBB (fragment): HBB_PONPY - Experimental evidence at transcript level: Swiss-Prot protein existence level 2. Involved in oxygen transport from the lung to the various peripheral tissues. From Pongo pygmaeus (Bornean orangutan).
   2612..2667    +  polyA_signal   β-globin poly(A) signal: rabbit β-globin polyadenylation signal (Gil and Proudfoot, 1987)
   3646..3666    +  protein_bind   attB4: mutant version of attB; core recombination site for the Gateway® BP reaction BP Clonase™
   3734..3945    +  promoter       EF-1α core promoter: core promoter for human elongation factor EF-1α
   3946..4884    +  intron         EF-1α intron A: intron upstream of the start codon of human EF-1α
   4911..4931    +  protein_bind   attB1: mutant version of attB; core recombination site for the Gateway® BP reaction BP Clonase™
   4951..5646    +  CDS            mKate2: mKate2 is a basic (constitutively fluorescent) red fluorescent protein published in 2009, derived from Entacmaea quadricolor. It is reported to be a rapidly-maturing monomer with moderate acid sensitivity.
   5666..5690    -  protein_bind   attB2: mutant version of attB; recombination site for the Gateway® BP reaction BP Clonase™
   5818..5892    +  CDS            HBB (fragment): HBB_PONPY - Experimental evidence at transcript level: Swiss-Prot protein existence level 2. Involved in oxygen transport from the lung to the various peripheral tissues. From Pongo pygmaeus (Bornean orangutan).
   5963..6018    +  polyA_signal   β-globin poly(A) signal: rabbit β-globin polyadenylation signal (Gil and Proudfoot, 1987)
   6402..6427    +  misc_feature   SA: splice acceptor site
   7099..7119    +  protein_bind   attB4: mutant version of attB; core recombination site for the Gateway® BP reaction BP Clonase™
   7187..7398    +  promoter       EF-1α core promoter: core promoter for human elongation factor EF-1α
   7399..8337    +  intron         EF-1α intron A: intron upstream of the start codon of human EF-1α
   8364..8384    +  protein_bind   attB1: mutant version of attB; core recombination site for the Gateway® BP reaction BP Clonase™
   8395..9111    +  CDS            EBFP2: EBFP2 is a basic (constitutively fluorescent) blue fluorescent protein published in 2007, derived from Aequorea victoria. It is reported to be a rapidly-maturing monomer with moderate acid sensitivity.
   9119..9143    -  protein_bind   attB2: mutant version of attB; recombination site for the Gateway® BP reaction BP Clonase™
   9147..9227    +  CDS            HBB (fragment): HBB_PONPY - Experimental evidence at transcript level: Swiss-Prot protein existence level 2. Involved in oxygen transport from the lung to the various peripheral tissues. From Pongo pygmaeus (Bornean orangutan).
   9298..9353    +  polyA_signal   β-globin poly(A) signal: rabbit β-globin polyadenylation signal (Gil and Proudfoot, 1987)
   9736..9758    -  protein_bind   lac operator (fragment): The lac repressor binds to the lac operator to inhibit transcription in E. coli. This inhibition can be relieved by adding lactose or isopropyl-β-D-thiogalactopyranoside (IPTG). lac repressor encoded by lacI
   9762..9792    -  promoter       lac promoter: promoter for the E. coli lac operon
   9807..9828    -  protein_bind   CAP binding site: CAP binding activates transcription in the presence of cAMP. E. coli catabolite activator protein
   9841..9880    -  CDS            lacI (fragment): lac repressor; lacI; The lac repressor binds to the lac operator to inhibit transcription in E. coli. This inhibition can be relieved by adding lactose or isopropyl-β-D-thiogalactopyranoside (IPTG).
  10053..10862   +  CDS            KanR: aminoglycoside phosphotransferase; aph(3')-Ia; confers resistance to kanamycin in bacteria or G418 (Geneticin®) in eukaryotes
