[The description below was written by a language model from this plasmid's Addgene catalogue record and pLannotate feature annotations shown in this document.]
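Description:
LSB-hsa-miR-1306-3p is a mammalian expression and synthetic-biology plasmid built on the Low Sensor Backbone (LSB), designed as a two-colour fluorescent reporter of microRNA activity. It replicates in E. coli from a high-copy ColE1/pUC-type origin and carries both an ampicillin resistance gene (β-lactamase with its bla promoter) and a kanamycin resistance gene (aminoglycoside phosphotransferase), so it is selected with both antibiotics. The annotated 11 kb sequence also contains a puromycin N-acetyltransferase coding region followed by a rabbit β-globin poly(A) signal, for selection in mammalian cells. No promoter is annotated directly upstream of it.

The payload consists of two parallel transcription units with the same architecture: an EF-1α core promoter with its intron A, a fluorescent protein coding sequence, and a β-globin 3' region with poly(A) signal. Gateway attB4, attB1 and attB2 sites flank the promoter and coding modules, apparently remnants of recombinational assembly. One unit expresses the red protein mKate2 and, per the record, carries a target site for human miR-1306-3p in its 3' UTR. This site is not separately annotated but would fall between mKate2 and its poly(A) signal. The other unit expresses the blue protein EBFP2 without a target and serves as an internal reference. When miR-1306-3p is active in a transfected cell, mKate2 is repressed while EBFP2 is not, so the red-to-blue ratio reports miRNA activity independently of plasmid dose.

The depositor notes that the repeated poly(A) element makes the plasmid inherently unstable. The physical plasmid also differs slightly from the deposited sequence, including short insertions flanking the puromycin gene that do not impair selection.
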