Addgene plasmid #103212: LSB-hsa-miR-1306-3p
Purpose: Used to sense miRNA activity using fluorescence based tools. hsa-miR-1306-3p target in 3' UTR of of mKate. miRNA activity can be measured by the repression of mKate2 relative to EBFP2 fluorescent proteins . Plasmid is inherently unstable; please see Depositor Comments
Depositing lab: Ron Weiss. Depositing organization: Massachusetts Institute of Technology. Publication: A mixed antagonistic/synergistic miRNA repression model enables accurate predictions of multi-input miRNA sensor activity. Gam JJ, Babb J, Weiss R. Nat Commun. 2018 Jun 22;9(1):2430. doi: 10.1038/s41467-018-04575-0. PubMed 29934631.
Backbone
  Vector backbone: Low Sensor Backbone (LSB)
  Vector type: Mammalian Expression, Synthetic Biology
Growth in bacteria
  Bacterial resistance: Ampicillin and Kanamycin, 100 & 50 μg/mL
  Growth temperature: 30°C
  Growth strain: NEB Stable
  Copy number: High Copy
Gene/Insert
  Gene/Insert name: hsa-miR-1306-3p target
  Species: H. sapiens (human)
  Entrez Gene: MIR1306 (a.k.a. MIRN1306, hsa-mir-1306, mir-1306)
  Promoter: EF-1a
  Cloning method: Gibson Cloning
Terms and licenses: Academic/Nonprofit Terms; Industry Terms: Not Available to Industry
Depositor comments: Please note that this plasmid is inherently unstable due to a repeating poly A element. We recommend performing a diagnostic digest on multiple colonies upon receipt. The depositors would like to note the presence of several discrepancies between the depositor sequence and physical plasmid sequence. In particular, the sequences upstream and downstream of the puromycin coding region have 10 bp insertions which do not affect the ability to perform puromycin selection. The sequences for those regions within the physical plasmids are as follows: Upstream of Puro: GAATTCGACCGCCTGTCTCAAGGTGCCACC; Downstream of Puro: GCTTTGAGACTACGCGTGAATTCACTCCTC.
How to cite: LSB-hsa-miR-1306-3p was a gift from Ron Weiss (Addgene plasmid # 103212 ; http://n2t.net/addgene:103212 ; RRID:Addgene_103212)
