>Addgene plasmid #103212 | LSB-hsa-miR-1306-3p | depositor partial sequence | sequence record 195474 | hsa-miR-1306-3p target
CACCACCAGAGCCAACGT
