>Addgene plasmid #103212 | LSB-hsa-miR-1306-3p | addgene partial sequence | sequence record 255797 | mKate2-F 5'-ACCCGCTAAGAACCTCAAGA-3'
CGACAAAGAGACATACGTCGAGCAGCACGAGGTGGCTGTGGCCAGATACTGCGACCTCCCTAGCAAACTG
GGGCACAAACTTAATTGAGAATTCTACCACCCAGCTTTCTTGTACAAAGTGGTACGTCTCAAGACCAGAG
GTCTCTGCTTAACTGGCTCACCACCAGAGCCAACGTCACCACCAGAGCCAACGTCACCACCAGAGCCAAC
GTCACCACCAGAGCCAACGTCAACCAGAAGAGACCTGTGCTTCACTCCTCAGGTGCAGGCTGCCTATCAG
AAGGTGGTGGCTGGTGTGGCCAATGCCCTGGCTCACAAATACCACTGAGATCTTTTTCCCTCTGCCAAAA
ATTATGGGGACATCATGAAGCCCCTTGAGCATCTGACTTCTGGCTAATAAAGGAAATTTATTTTCATTGC
AATAGTGTGTTGGAATTTTTTGTGTCTCTCACTCGGAAGGACATATGGGAGGGCAAATCATTTAAAACAT
CAGAATGAGTATTTGGTTTAGAGTTTGGCAACATATGCCCATATGCTGGCTGCCATGAACAAAGGTTGGC
TATAAAGAGGTCATCAGTATAT
